Addgene plasmid #146675: pRSFDuetP-HsPatL1_517-770-R591AR595AK625AK626A_J
Purpose: Bacterial Expression of HsPatL1_517-770-R591AR595AK625AK626A
Depositing lab: Elisa Izaurralde. Depositing organization: Max Planck Institute for Developmental Biology. Publication: The C-terminal alpha-alpha superhelix of Pat is required for mRNA decapping in metazoa. Braun JE, Tritschler F, Haas G, Igreja C, Truffault V, Weichenrieder O, Izaurralde E. EMBO J. 2010 Jul 21. 29(14):2368-80. 10.1038/emboj.2010.124 PubMed 20543818.
Backbone
  Vector backbone: Unknown
  Vector type: Bacterial Expression
Growth in bacteria
  Bacterial resistance: Kanamycin, 50 μg/mL
  Growth temperature: 37°C
  Growth strain: DH5alpha
  Copy number: Low Copy
Gene/Insert
  Gene/Insert name: HsPatL1_517-770-R591AR595AK625AK626A
  Species: H. sapiens (human)
  Entrez Gene: PATL1 (a.k.a. Pat1b, hPat1b)
  Cloning method: Unknown
Terms and licenses: Academic/Nonprofit Terms; Industry Terms: Not Available to Industry
Depositor comments: ORF extracted from NCBI: NM_152716.2 Plasmids from this collection were made available to the research community and donated after the lab closed. Please note that the sequence provided by the depositing laboratory may be theoretical/predicted or based on Sanger sequencing results. There may be discrepancies between sequencing results obtained by Addgene and the depositor sequence. If an Addgene verified sequence is not available, please contact before placing your order to request that our lab fully sequence the plasmid.
How to cite: pRSFDuetP-HsPatL1_517-770-R591AR595AK625AK626A_J was a gift from Elisa Izaurralde (Addgene plasmid # 146675 ; http://n2t.net/addgene:146675 ; RRID:Addgene_146675)
