[The description below was written by a language model from this plasmid's Addgene catalogue record and pLannotate feature annotations shown in this document.]
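Description:
pRSFDuetP-HsPatL1_517-770-R591AR595AK625AK626A_J is a 4,588-nt bacterial expression plasmid for producing a mutant C-terminal fragment of human PATL1 (Pat1b) in E. coli. The catalogue lists the backbone as unknown, but the name and the annotated features point to an RSFDuet-type two-cassette T7 vector. It replicates from the RSF 1030 origin, which lets it coexist with plasmids carrying compatible origins and so suits co-expression experiments. It is selected with kanamycin through an aph(3')-Ia KanR gene and is recorded as low copy. A lacI gene with its own promoter supplies lac repressor. The short TcR and partial AmpR promoter annotations appear to be backbone remnants rather than functional markers.

The insert covers residues 517–770 of PATL1, with the ORF derived from the NCBI reference transcript, and carries four alanine substitutions (R591A, R595A, K625A, K626A). It sits in the first expression cassette, downstream of a T7 promoter that spans the sequence origin, a lac operator and the T7 gene 10 ribosome binding site. Expression therefore depends on T7 RNA polymerase and is inducible with IPTG. About 80 nt between the RBS and the annotated PATL1 fragment are unannotated, so any N-terminal tag or protease site there is not stated in the record. The second T7 promoter/lac operator cassette appears to be empty, retaining only the vector's S-tag sequence ahead of the shared T7 terminator.

The associated publication concerns the C-terminal alpha-alpha superhelix of Pat proteins and its role in mRNA decapping. This suggests the construct was made to produce recombinant mutant protein for structural or biochemical study of that domain, although the specific effect of the mutations is not recorded.
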