Features (pLannotate 1.2.2; 18 found; start..end, strand, type, name):
      3..27      +  protein_bind   lac operator: The lac repressor binds to the lac operator to inhibit transcription in E. coli. This inhibition can be relieved by adding lactose or isopropyl-β-D-thiogalactopyranoside (IPTG). lac repressor encoded by lacI
     42..64      +  RBS            RBS: efficient ribosome binding site from bacteriophage T7 gene 10 (Olins and Rangwala, 1989)
    143..904     +  CDS            PATL1 (fragment): PATL1_HUMAN - Experimental evidence at protein level: Swiss-Prot protein existence level 1. (Microbial infection) In case of infection, required for translation and replication of hepatitis C virus (HCV). From Homo sapiens (Human).
    973..991     +  promoter       T7 promoter: promoter for bacteriophage T7 RNA polymerase
    992..1016    +  protein_bind   lac operator: The lac repressor binds to the lac operator to inhibit transcription in E. coli. This inhibition can be relieved by adding lactose or isopropyl-β-D-thiogalactopyranoside (IPTG). lac repressor encoded by lacI
   1125..1166    +  CDS            S-Tag (fragment): affinity and epitope tag derived from pancreatic ribonuclease A
   1196..1213    +  CDS            SET1 (fragment): solubility-enhancement tag derived from T7 phage gene 10B
   1221..1268    +  terminator     T7 terminator: transcription terminator for bacteriophage T7 RNA polymerase
   1432..1489    +  promoter       AmpR promoter (fragment): bla
   1498..2313    -  CDS            KanR: aminoglycoside phosphotransferase; aph(3')-Ia; confers resistance to kanamycin in bacteria or G418 (Geneticin®) in eukaryotes
   2314..2405    -  promoter       AmpR promoter: bla
   2421..3170    -  rep_origin     RSF ori: Plasmids containing the RSF 1030 origin of replication can be propagated in E. coli cells that contain additional plasmids with compatible origins.
   3253..3317    -  CDS            TcR (fragment): tetracycline efflux protein; tet; confers resistance to tetracycline
   3332..3353    -  protein_bind   CAP binding site: CAP binding activates transcription in the presence of cAMP. E. coli catabolite activator protein
   3366..4448    -  CDS            lacI: lac repressor; lacI; The lac repressor binds to the lac operator to inhibit transcription in E. coli. This inhibition can be relieved by adding lactose or isopropyl-β-D-thiogalactopyranoside (IPTG).
   4449..4526    -  promoter       lacI promoter: lacI
   4534..4569    -  CDS            TcR (fragment): tetracycline efflux protein; tet; confers resistance to tetracycline
   4572..2       +  promoter       T7 promoter (across the origin): promoter for bacteriophage T7 RNA polymerase
>Addgene plasmid #146675 | pRSFDuetP-HsPatL1_517-770-R591AR595AK625AK626A_J | depositor full sequence | sequence record 289121 | Full Sequence
GGGGAATTGTGAGCGGATAACAATTCCCCTGTAGAAATAATTTTGTTTAACTTTAATAAGGAGATATACC
ATGGGCAGCAGCCATCACCATCATCACCACAGCGCGGGTCTGGAAGTTCTGTTCCAGGGGCCCCAGGATC
CGGACAAGAGGAGAAAAACCCTTGTTATAATTGAGAAAACCTACAGCTTACTCCTTGATGTGGAGGACTA
TGAAAGACGTTATCTCCTAAGTCTGGAAGAAGAGCGACCTGCCCTAATGGATGACAGAAAGCACAAAATT
TGTAGCATGTATGACAACTTAAGGGGGAAATTGCCTGGACAAGAGAGGCCTAGTGATGACCACTTTGTAC
AGATCATGTGTATCGCAAAAGGGAAGGCAATGGTTGCCCGTATTCTTCCTTTCCTCTCCACAGAGCAAGC
AGCTGACATTCTCATGACAACAGCCAGGAACCTCCCTTTCCTTATCGCAGCAGATGCACAAGATGAGGTG
CTGCCATGCTTACTGAGTCCCTTCTCTCTCCTTCTCTATCATCTTCCATCAGTGAGTATCACCAGCCTTT
TGCGACAGCTAATGAACCTACCTCAAAGTGCAGCTACACCAGCACTCTCCAATCCTCACCTCACTGCTGT
GCTCCAGAACAAGTTTGGCCTGTCACTGCTCCTCATCCTCCTGAGCCGTGGTGAAGACCTACAGAGTTCA
GACCCTGCTACAGAATCAACACAAAATAATCAGTGGACGGAGGTGATGTTCATGGCAACACGAGAACTTC
TGCGGATTCCCCAAGCAGCCCTGGCCAAGCCAATCTCTATACCTACAAACCTAGTGTCCCTCTTTTCTCG
CTATGTTGACCGGCAGAAACTGAACTTGCTGGAGACAAAACTGCAGCTAGTTCAGGGGATACGATAAGCG
GCCGCATAATGCTTAAGTCGAACAGAAAGTAATCGTATTGTACACGGCCGCATAATCGAAATTAATACGA
CTCACTATAGGGGAATTGTGAGCGGATAACAATTCCCCATCTTAGTATATTAGTTAAGTATAAGAAGGAG
ATATACATATGGCAGATCTCAATTGGATATCGGCCGGCCACGCGATCGCTGACGTCGGTACCCTCGAGTC
TGGTAAAGAAACCGCTGCTGCGAAATTTGAACGCCAGCACATGGACTCGTCTACTAGCGCAGCTTAATTA
ACCTAGGCTGCTGCCACCGCTGAGCAATAACTAGCATAACCCCTTGGGGCCTCTAAACGGGTCTTGAGGG
GTTTTTTGCTGAAACCTCAGGCATTTGAGAAGCACACGGTCACACTGCTTCCGGTAGTCAATAAACCGGT
AAACCAGCAATAGACATAAGCGGCTATTTAACGACCCTGCCCTGAACCGACGACAAGCTGACGACCGGGT
CTCCGCAAGTGGCACTTTTCGGGGAAATGTGCGCGGAACCCCTATTTGTTTATTTTTCTAAATACATTCA
AATATGTATCCGCTCATGAATTAATTCTTAGAAAAACTCATCGAGCATCAAATGAAACTGCAATTTATTC
ATATCAGGATTATCAATACCATATTTTTGAAAAAGCCGTTTCTGTAATGAAGGAGAAAACTCACCGAGGC
AGTTCCATAGGATGGCAAGATCCTGGTATCGGTCTGCGATTCCGACTCGTCCAACATCAATACAACCTAT
TAATTTCCCCTCGTCAAAAATAAGGTTATCAAGTGAGAAATCACCATGAGTGACGACTGAATCCGGTGAG
AATGGCAAAAGTTTATGCATTTCTTTCCAGACTTGTTCAACAGGCCAGCCATTACGCTCGTCATCAAAAT
CACTCGCATCAACCAAACCGTTATTCATTCGTGATTGCGCCTGAGCGAGACGAAATACGCGGTCGCTGTT
AAAAGGACAATTACAAACAGGAATCGAATGCAACCGGCGCAGGAACACTGCCAGCGCATCAACAATATTT
TCACCTGAATCAGGATATTCTTCTAATACCTGGAATGCTGTTTTCCCGGGGATCGCAGTGGTGAGTAACC
ATGCATCATCAGGAGTACGGATAAAATGCTTGATGGTCGGAAGAGGCATAAATTCCGTCAGCCAGTTTAG
TCTGACCATCTCATCTGTAACATCATTGGCAACGCTACCTTTGCCATGTTTCAGAAACAACTCTGGCGCA
TCGGGCTTCCCATACAATCGATAGATTGTCGCACCTGATTGCCCGACATTATCGCGAGCCCATTTATACC
CATATAAATCAGCATCCATGTTGGAATTTAATCGCGGCCTAGAGCAAGACGTTTCCCGTTGAATATGGCT
CATACTCTTCCTTTTTCAATATTATTGAAGCATTTATCAGGGTTATTGTCTCATGAGCGGATACATATTT
GAATGTATTTAGAAAAATAAACAAATAGGCATGCAGCGCTCTTCCGCTTCCTCGCTCACTGACTCGCTAC
GCTCGGTCGTTCGACTGCGGCGAGCGGTGTCAGCTCACTCAAAAGCGGTAATACGGTTATCCACAGAATC
AGGGGATAAAGCCGGAAAGAACATGTGAGCAAAAAGCAAAGCACCGGAAGAAGCCAACGCCGCAGGCGTT
TTTCCATAGGCTCCGCCCCCCTGACGAGCATCACAAAAATCGACGCTCAAGCCAGAGGTGGCGAAACCCG
ACAGGACTATAAAGATACCAGGCGTTTCCCCCTGGAAGCTCCCTCGTGCGCTCTCCTGTTCCGACCCTGC
CGCTTACCGGATACCTGTCCGCCTTTCTCCCTTCGGGAAGCGTGGCGCTTTCTCATAGCTCACGCTGTTG
GTATCTCAGTTCGGTGTAGGTCGTTCGCTCCAAGCTGGGCTGTGTGCACGAACCCCCCGTTCAGCCCGAC
CGCTGCGCCTTATCCGGTAACTATCGTCTTGAGTCCAACCCGGTAAGACACGACTTATCGCCACTGGCAG
CAGCCATTGGTAACTGATTTAGAGGACTTTGTCTTGAAGTTATGCACCTGTTAAGGCTAAACTGAAAGAA
CAGATTTTGGTGAGTGCGGTCCTCCAACCCACTTACCTTGGTTCAAAGAGTTGGTAGCTCAGCGAACCTT
GAGAAAACCACCGTTGGTAGCGGTGGTTTTTCTTTATTTATGAGATGATGAATCAATCGGTCTATCAAGT
CAACGAACAGCTATTCCGTTACTCTAGATTTCAGTGCAATTTATCTCTTCAAATGTAGCACCTGAAGTCA
GCCCCATACGATATAAGTTGTAATTCTCATGTTAGTCATGCCCCGCGCCCACCGGAAGGAGCTGACTGGG
TTGAAGGCTCTCAAGGGCATCGGTCGAGATCCCGGTGCCTAATGAGTGAGCTAACTTACATTAATTGCGT
TGCGCTCACTGCCCGCTTTCCAGTCGGGAAACCTGTCGTGCCAGCTGCATTAATGAATCGGCCAACGCGC
GGGGAGAGGCGGTTTGCGTATTGGGCGCCAGGGTGGTTTTTCTTTTCACCAGTGAGACGGGCAACAGCTG
ATTGCCCTTCACCGCCTGGCCCTGAGAGAGTTGCAGCAAGCGGTCCACGCTGGTTTGCCCCAGCAGGCGA
AAATCCTGTTTGATGGTGGTTAACGGCGGGATATAACATGAGCTGTCTTCGGTATCGTCGTATCCCACTA
CCGAGATGTCCGCACCAACGCGCAGCCCGGACTCGGTAATGGCGCGCATTGCGCCCAGCGCCATCTGATC
GTTGGCAACCAGCATCGCAGTGGGAACGATGCCCTCATTCAGCATTTGCATGGTTTGTTGAAAACCGGAC
ATGGCACTCCAGTCGCCTTCCCGTTCCGCTATCGGCTGAATTTGATTGCGAGTGAGATATTTATGCCAGC
CAGCCAGACGCAGACGCGCCGAGACAGAACTTAATGGGCCCGCTAACAGCGCGATTTGCTGGTGACCCAA
TGCGACCAGATGCTCCACGCCCAGTCGCGTACCGTCTTCATGGGAGAAAATAATACTGTTGATGGGTGTC
TGGTCAGAGACATCAAGAAATAACGCCGGAACATTAGTGCAGGCAGCTTCCACAGCAATGGCATCCTGGT
CATCCAGCGGATAGTTAATGATCAGCCCACTGACGCGTTGCGCGAGAAGATTGTGCACCGCCGCTTTACA
GGCTTCGACGCCGCTTCGTTCTACCATCGACACCACCACGCTGGCACCCAGTTGATCGGCGCGAGATTTA
ATCGCCGCGACAATTTGCGACGGCGCGTGCAGGGCCAGACTGGAGGTGGCAACGCCAATCAGCAACGACT
GTTTGCCCGCCAGTTGTTGTGCCACGCGGTTGGGAATGTAATTCAGCTCCGCCATCGCCGCTTCCACTTT
TTCCCGCGTTTTCGCAGAAACGTGGCTGGCCTGGTTCACCACGCGGGAAACGGTCTGATAAGAGACACCG
GCATACTCTGCGACATCGTATAACGTTACTGGTTTCACATTCACCACCCTGAATTGACTCTCTTCCGGGC
GCTATCATGCCATACCGCGAAAGGTTTTGCGCCATTCGATGGTGTCCGGGATCTCGACGCTCTCCCTTAT
GCGACTCCTGCATTAGGAAATTAATACGACTCACTATA
